>Addgene plasmid #13841 | pKH3-human RSK1 | addgene full sequence | sequence record 142540 | Addgene NGS Result
TTCGAGCTCGCCCGACATTGATTATTGACTAGTTATTAATAGTAATCAATTACGGGGTCATTAGTTCATA
GCCCATATATGGAGTTCCGCGTTACATAACTTACGGTAAATGGCCCGCCTGGCTGACCGCCCAACGACCC
CCGCCCATTGACGTCAATAATGACGTATGTTCCCATAGTAACGCCAATAGGGACTTTCCATTGACGTCAA
TGGGTGGAGTATTTACGGTAAACTGCCCACTTGGCAGTACATCAAGTGTATCATATGCCAAGTACGCCCC
CTATTGACGTCAATGACGGTAAATGGCCCGCCTGGCATTATGCCCAGTACATGACCTTATGGGACTTTCC
TACTTGGCAGTACATCTACGTATTAGTCATCGCTATTACCATGGTGATGCGGTTTTGGCAGTACATCAAT
GGGCGTGGATAGCGGTTTGACTCACGGGGATTTCCAAGTCTCCACCCCATTGACGTCAATGGGAGTTTGT
TTTGGCACCAAAATCAACGGGACTTTCCAAAATGTCGTAACAACTCCGCCCCATTGACGCAAATGGGCGG
TAGGCGTGTACGGTGGGAGGTCTATATAAGCAGAGCTCGTTTAGTGAACCGTCAGATCGCCTGGAGACGC
CATCCACGCTGTTTTGACCTCCATAGAAGACACCGGGACCGATCCAGCCTCCGCGGCCGGGAACGGTGCA
TTGGAACGCGGATTCCCCGTGCCAAGAGTGACGTAAGTACCGCCTATAGAGTCTATAGGCCCACCCCCTT
GGCTTCGTTAGAACGCGGCTACAATTAATACATAACCTTATGTATCATACACATACGATTTAGGTGACAC
TATAGAATAACATCCACTTTGCCTTTCTCTCCACAGGTGTCCACTCCCAGGTCCAACTGCACCTCGGTTC
TAAGCTTCTGCAGGTCGACTCTAGAATGTACCCATACGATGTTCCAGATTACGCTGGATCTTACCCATAC
GATGTTCCAGATTACGCTGGATCTTACCCATACGATGTTCCAGATTACGCTGGATCCGAATTCATGCCGC
TCGCCCAGCTCAAGGAGCCCTGGCCGCTCATGGAGCTAGTGCCGCTGGACCCGGAGAATGGACAGACCTC
AGGGGAAGAAGCTGGACTTCAGCCGTCCAAGGATGAGGGCGTCCTCAAGGAGATCTCCATCACGCACCAC
GTCAAGGCTGGCTCTGAGAAGGCTGATCCATCCCATTTCGAGCTCCTCAAGGTTCTGGGCCAGGGATCCT
TTGGCAAAGTCTTCCTGGTGCGGAAAGTCACCCGGCCTGACAGTGGGCACCTGTATGCTATGAAGGTGCT
GAAGAAGGCAACGCTGAAAGTACGTGACCGCGTCCGGACCAAGATGGAGAGAGACATCCTGGCTGATGTA
AATCACCCATTCGTGGTGAAGCTGCACTATGCCTTCCAGACCGAGGGCAAGCTCTATCTCATTCTGGACT
TCCTGCGTGGTGGGGACCTCTTCACCCGGCTCTCAAAAGAGGTGATGTTCACGGAGGAGGATGTGAAGTT
TTACCTGGCCGAGCTGGCTCTGGGCCTGGATCACCTGCACAGCCTGGGTATCATTTACAGAGACCTCAAG
CCTGAGAACATCCTTCTGGATGAGGAGGGCCACATCAAACTCACTGACTTTGGCCTGAGCAAAGAGGCCA
TTGACCACGAGAAGAAGGCCTATTCTTTCTGCGGGACAGTGGAGTACATGGCCCCTGAGGTCGTCAACCG
CCAGGGCCACTCCCATAGTGCGGACTGGTGGTCCTATGGGGTGTTGATGTTTGAGATGCTGACGGGCTCC
CTGCCCTTCCAGGGGAAGGACCGGAAGGAGACCATGACACTGATTCTGAAGGCGAAGCTAGGCATGCCCC
AGTTTCTGAGCACTGAAGCCCAGAGCCTCTTGCGGGCCCTGTTCAAGCGGAATCCTGCCAACCGGCTCGG
CTCCGGCCCTGATGGGGCAGAGGAAATCAAGCGGCATGTCTTCTACTCCACCATTGACTGGAATAAGCTA
TACCGTCGTGAGATCACGCCACCCTTCAAGCCAGCAGTGGCTCAGCCTGATGACACCTTCTACTTTGACA
CCGAGTTCACGTCCCGCACACCCAAGGATTCCCCAGGCATCCCCCCCAGCGCTGGGGCCCATCAGCTGTT
CCGGGGCTTCAGCTTCGTGGCCACCGGCCTGATGGAAGACGACGGCAAGCCTCGTGCCCCGCAGGCACCC
CTGCACTCGGTGGTACAGCAACTCCATGGGAAGAACCTGGTTTTTAGTGACGGCTACGTGGTAAAGGAGA
CAATTGGTGTGGGCTCCTACTCTGAGTGCAAGCGCTGTGTCCACAAGGCCACCAACATGGAGTATGCTGT
CAAGGTCATTGATAAGAGCAAGCGGGATCCTTCAGAAGAGATTGAGATTCTTCTGCGGTATGGCCAGCAC
CCCAACATCATCACTCTGAAAGATGTGTATGATGATGGCAAACACGTGTACCTGGTGACAGAGCTGATGC
GGGGTGGGGAGCTGCTGGACAAGATCCTGCGGCAGAAGTTCTTCTCAGAGCGGGAGGCCAGCTTTGTCCT
GCACACCATTGGCAAAACTGTGGAGTATCTGCACTCACAGGGGGTTGTGCACAGGGACCTGAAGCCCAGC
AACATCCTGTATGTGGACGAGTCCGGGAATCCCGAGTGCCTGCGCATCTGTGACTTTGGTTTTGCCAAAC
AGCTGCGGGCTGAGAATGGGCTCCTCATGACACCTTGCTACACAGCCAACTTTGTGGCGCCTGAGGTGCT
GAAGCGCCAGGGCTACGATGAAGGCTGCGACATCTGGAGCCTGGGCATTCTGCTGTACACCATGCTGGCA
GGATATACTCCATTTGCCAACGGTCCCAGTGACACACCAGAGGAAATCCTAACCCGGATCGGCAGTGGGA
AGTTTACCCTCAGTGGGGGAAATTGGAACACAGTTTCAGAGACAGCCAAGGACCTGGTGTCCAAGATGCT
ACACGTGGATCCCCACCAGCGCCTCACAGCTAAGCAGGTTCTGCAGCATCCATGGGTCACCCAGAAAGAC
AAGCTTCCCCAAAGCCAGCTGTCCCACCAGGACCTACAGCTTGTGAAGGGAGCCATGGCTGCCACGTACT
CCGCACTCAACAGCTCCAAGCCCACCCCCCAGCTGAAGCCCATCGAGTCATCCATCCTGGCCCAGCGGCG
AGTGAGGAAGTTGCCATCCACCACCCTGTGATCGATGGCCGCCATGGCCCAACTTGTTTATTGCAGCTTA
TAATGGTTACAAATAAAGCAATAGCATCACAAATTTCACAAATAAAGCATTTTTTTCACTGCATTCTAGT
TGTGGTTTGTCCAAACTCATCAATGTATCTTATCATGTCTGGATCGGGAATTAATTCGGCGCAGCACCAT
GGCCTGAAATAACCTCTGAAAGAGGAACTTGGTTAGGTACCTTCTGAGGCGGAAAGAACCAGCTGTGGAA
TGTGTGTCAGTTAGGGTGTGGAAAGTCCCCAGGCTCCCCAGCAGGCAGAAGTATGCAAAGCATGCATCTC
AATTAGTCAGCAACCAGGTGTGGAAAGTCCCCAGGCTCCCCAGCAGGCAGAAGTATGCAAAGCATGCATC
TCAATTAGTCAGCAACCATAGTCCCGCCCCTAACTCCGCCCATCCCGCCCCTAACTCCGCCCAGTTCCGC
CCATTCTCCGCCCCATGGCTGACTAATTTTTTTTATTTATGCAGAGGCCGAGGCCGCCTCGGCCTCTGAG
CTATTCCAGAAGTAGTGAGGAGGCTTTTTTGGAGGCCTAGGCTTTTGCAAAAAGCTGTTAACAGCTTGGC
ACTGGCCGTCGTTTTACAACGTCGTGACTGGGAAAACCCTGGCGTTACCCAACTTAATCGCCTTGCAGCA
CATCCCCCTTTCGCCAGCTGGCGTAATAGCGAAGAGGCCCGCACCGATCGCCCTTCCCAACAGTTGCGCA
GCCTGAATGGCGAATGGCGCCTGATGCGGTATTTTCTCCTTACGCATCTGTGCGGTATTTCACACCGCAT
A
[142 nt withheld, positions 4062-4203]
C
[141 nt withheld, positions 4205-4345]
CCTTTGACGTTGGAGTCCACGTTCTTT
[37 nt withheld, positions 4373-4409]
ACCCTATCTCGGGCTATTCTTTTGATTTATAAGGGATTTTGCCGATTTCGGCCTATTGGTTAAAAAATGA
GCTGATTTAACAAAAATTTAACGCGAATTTTAACAAAATATTAACGTTTACAATTTTATGGTGCACTCTC
AGTACAATCTGCTCTGATGCCGCATAGTTAAGCCAGCCCCGACACCCGCCAACACCCGCTGACGCGCCCT
GACGGGCTTGTCTGCTCCCGGCATCCGCTTACAGACAAGCTGTGACCGTCTCCGGGAGCTGCATGTGTCA
GAGGTTTTCACCGTCATCACCGAAACGCGCGAGACGAAAGGGCCTCGTGATACGCCTATTTTTATAGGTT
AATGTCATGATAATAATGGTTTCTTAGACGTCAGGTGGCACTTTTCGGGGAAATGTGCGCGGAACCCCTA
TTTGTTTATTTTTCTAAATACATTCAAATATGTATCCGCTCATGAGACAATAACCCTGATAAATGCTTCA
ATAATATTGAAAAAGGAAGAGTATGAGTATTCAACATTTCCGTGTCGCCCTTATTCCCTTTTTTGCGGCA
TTTTGCCTTCCTGTTTTTGCTCACCCAGAAACGCTGGTGAAAGTAAAAGATGCTGAAGATCAGTTGGGTG
CACGAGTGGGTTACATCGAACTGGATCTCAACAGCGGTAAGATCCTTGAGAGTTTTCGCCCCGAAGAACG
TTTTCCAATGATGAGCACTTTTAAAGTTCTGCTATGTGGCGCGGTATTATCCCGTATTGACGCCGGGCAA
GAGCAACTCGGTCGCCGCATACACTATTCTCAGAATGACTTGGTTGAGTACTCACCAGTCACAGAAAAGC
ATCTTACGGATGGCATGACAGTAAGAGAATTATGCAGTGCTGCCATAACCATGAGTGATAACACTGCGGC
CAACTTACTTCTGACAACGATCGGAGGACCGAAGGAGCTAACCGCTTTTTTGCACAACATGGGGGATCAT
GTAACTCGCCTTGATCGTTGGGAACCGGAGCTGAATGAAGCCATACCAAACGACGAGCGTGACACCACGA
TGCCTGTAGCAATGGCAACAACGTTGCGCAAACTATTAACTGGCGAACTACTTACTCTAGCTTCCCGGCA
ACAATTAATAGACTGGATGGAGGCGGATAAAGTTGCAGGACCACTTCTGCGCTCGGCCCTTCCGGCTGGC
TGGTTTATTGCTGATAAATCTGGAGCCGGTGAGCGTGGGTCTCGCGGTATCATTGCAGCACTGGGGCCAG
ATGGTAAGCCCTCCCGTATCGTAGTTATCTACACGACGGGGAGTCAGGCAACTATGGATGAACGAAATAG
ACAGATCGCTGAGATAGGTGCCTCACTGATTAAGCATTGGTAACTGTCAGACCAAGTTTACTCATATATA
CTTTAGATTGATTTAAAACTTCATTTTTAATTTAAAAGGATCTAGGTGAAGATCCTTTTTGATAATCTCA
TGACCAAAATCCCTTAACGTGAGTTTTCGTTCCACTGAGCGTCAGACCCCGTAGAAAAGATCAAAGGATC
TTCTTGAGATCCTTTTTTTCTGCGCGTAATCTGCTGCTTGCAAACAAAAAAACCACCGCTACCAGCGGTG
GTTTGTTTGCCGGATCAAGAGCTACCAACTCTTTTTCCGAAGGTAACTGGCTTCAGCAGAGCGCAGATAC
CAAATACTGTTCTTCTAGTGTAGCCGTAGTTAGGCCACCACTTCAAGAACTCTGTAGCACCGCCTACATA
CCTCGCTCTGCTAATCCTGTTACCAGTGGCTGCTGCCAGTGGCGATAAGTCGTGTCTTACCGGGTTGGAC
TCAAGACGATAGTTACCGGATAAGGCGCAGCGGTCGGGCTGAACGGGGGGTTCGTGCACACAGCCCAGCT
TGGAGCGAACGACCTACACCGAACTGAGATACCTACAGCGTGAGCTATGAGAAAGCGCCACGCTTCCCGA
AGGGAGAAAGGCGGACAGGTATCCGGTAAGCGGCAGGGTCGGAACAGGAGAGCGCACGAGGGAGCTTCCA
GGGGGAAACGCCTGGTATCTTTATAGTCCTGTCGGGTTTCGCCACCTCTGACTTGAGCGTCGATTTTTGT
GATGCTCGTCAGGGGGGCGGAGCCTATGGAAAAACGCCAGCAACGCGGCCTTTTTACGGTTCCTGGCCTT
TTGCTGGCCTTTTGCTCACATGTTCTTTCCTGCGTTATCCCCTGATTCTGTGGATAACCGTATTACCGCC
TTTGAGTGAGCTGATACCGCTCGCCGCAGCCGAACGACCGAGCGCAGCGAGTCAGTGAGCGAGGAAGCGG
AAGAGCGCCCAATACGCAAACCGCCTCTCCCCGCGCGTTGGCCGATTCATTAATGCAGCTGGCACGACAG
GTTTCCCGACTGGAAAGCGGGCAGTGAGCGCAACGCAATTAATGTGAGTTAGCTCACTCATTAGGCACCC
CAGGCTTTACACTTTATGCTTCCGGCTCGTATGTTGTGTGGAATTGTGAGCGGATAACAATTTCACACAG
GAAACAGCTATGACATGATTACGAATTAA
Features (pLannotate 1.2.2; 24 found; start..end, strand, type, name):
     14..393     +  enhancer       CMV enhancer: human cytomegalovirus immediate early enhancer
    394..597     +  promoter       CMV promoter: human cytomegalovirus (CMV) immediate early promoter
    733..776     +  intron         CMV intron (fragment): modified intron A from human cytomegalovirus
    828..846     +  promoter       SP6 promoter: promoter for bacteriophage SP6 RNA polymerase
    850..887     +  CDS            IgH signal sequence (fragment): signal sequence from the mouse immunoglobulin heavy chain variable region
    918..935     -  misc_feature   MCS (fragment): pUC18/19 multiple cloning site
    939..965     +  CDS            3xHA (fragment): three tandem HA epitope tags
    972..998     +  CDS            3xHA (fragment): three tandem HA epitope tags
   1005..1031    +  CDS            3xHA (fragment): three tandem HA epitope tags
   1044..3248    +  CDS            RPS6KA1: KS6A1_HUMAN - Also known as MAPKAPK1A, RSK1. Experimental evidence at protein level: Swiss-Prot protein existence level 1. Serine/threonine-protein kinase that acts downstream of ERK (MAPK1/ERK2 and MAPK3/ERK1) signaling and mediates mitogenic and stress-induced activation of the transcription factors CREB1, ETV1/ER81 and NR4A1/NUR77, regulates translation through RPS6 and EIF4B phosphorylation, and mediates cellular proliferation, survival, and differentiation by modulating mTOR signaling and repressing pro- apoptotic function of BAD and DAPK1. In fibroblast, is required for EGF-stimulated ph
   3271..3405    +  polyA_signal   SV40 poly(A) signal: SV40 polyadenylation signal
   3474..3831    +  promoter       SV40 promoter: SV40 enhancer and early promoter
   3850..4004    +  CDS            lacZα (fragment): LacZα fragment of β-galactosidase; lacZ fragment
   4010..4061    -  misc_feature   bom (fragment): basis of mobility region from pBR322
   4080..4460    +  rep_origin     M13 ori (sequence partly withheld): M13 bacteriophage origin of replication; arrow indicates direction of (+) strand synthesis
   4536..4585    -  misc_feature   bom (fragment): basis of mobility region from pBR322
   4687..4722    -  CDS            rop (fragment): Rop protein, which maintains plasmids at low copy number; rop
   4817..4921    +  promoter       AmpR promoter: bla
   4922..5782    +  CDS            AmpR: β-lactamase; bla; confers resistance to ampicillin, carbenicillin, and related antibiotics
   5953..6541    +  rep_origin     ori: high-copy-number ColE1/pMB1/pBR322/pUC origin of replication
   6724..6816    +  CDS            lacI (fragment): lac repressor; lacI; The lac repressor binds to the lac operator to inhibit transcription in E. coli. This inhibition can be relieved by adding lactose or isopropyl-β-D-thiogalactopyranoside (IPTG).
   6829..6850    +  protein_bind   CAP binding site: CAP binding activates transcription in the presence of cAMP. E. coli catabolite activator protein
   6865..6895    +  promoter       lac promoter: promoter for the E. coli lac operon
   6903..6919    +  protein_bind   lac operator: The lac repressor binds to the lac operator to inhibit transcription in E. coli. This inhibition can be relieved by adding lactose or isopropyl-β-D-thiogalactopyranoside (IPTG). lac repressor encoded by lacI
