[The description below was written by a language model from this plasmid's Addgene catalogue record and pLannotate feature annotations shown in this document.]
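Description:
pKH3-human RSK1 is a mammalian expression plasmid that carries the human RPS6KA1 coding sequence (RSK1, p90 ribosomal S6 kinase 1) in the pKH3 backbone. The sequenced record is about 7 kb. It is propagated in E. coli as a high-copy plasmid from a ColE1/pUC-type origin and is selected through the β-lactamase (AmpR) gene and its own promoter. An M13 phage origin is also annotated, which in principle allows single-stranded DNA production. The short lacZα, lacI, rop, bom and lac promoter/operator annotations appear to be leftovers from the cloning vectors used to build the backbone rather than functional modules.

Expression is driven by the human cytomegalovirus immediate-early enhancer and promoter, followed by a fragment of CMV intron A. An SP6 promoter lies just upstream of the coding region and serves as the 5′ sequencing primer site. Three tandem HA epitopes supplied by the backbone sit immediately before the RSK1 open reading frame, which was cloned between retained BamHI and EcoRI sites, so the kinase is made with an N-terminal 3xHA tag. An SV40 polyadenylation signal terminates the transcript. A short match to an immunoglobulin heavy-chain signal sequence is annotated upstream of the tags, but it is only a fragment and the record does not indicate that the protein is secreted. An SV40 enhancer/early promoter follows the poly(A) signal, and no mammalian selection marker is annotated after it.

The construct suits transient expression of HA-tagged RSK1 in cultured mammalian cells, allowing detection or immunoprecipitation with anti-HA antibodies. The associated publication examined regulatory events linked to membrane targeting of this ERK-pathway kinase.
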