Addgene plasmid #13841: pKH3-human RSK1
Depositing lab: John Blenis. Publication: Characterization of regulatory events associated with membrane targeting of p90 ribosomal S6 kinase 1. Richards SA, Dreisbach VC, Murphy LO, Blenis J. Mol Cell Biol. 2001 Nov . 21(21):7470-80. 10.1128/MCB.21.21.7470-7480.2001 PubMed 11585927.
Backbone
  Vector backbone: pKH3
  Backbone size w/o insert (bp): 4800
  Vector type: Mammalian Expression
Growth in bacteria
  Bacterial resistance: Ampicillin, 100 μg/mL
  Growth temperature: 37°C
  Growth strain: DH5alpha
  Copy number: High Copy
Gene/Insert
  Gene/Insert name: RSK1
  Species: H. sapiens (human)
  Entrez Gene: RPS6KA1 (a.k.a. HU-1, MAPKAPK1, MAPKAPK1A, RSK, RSK1, p90Rsk)
  Tag / fusion protein: 3x HA (N terminal on backbone)
  Cloning method: Restriction Enzyme; 5′ cloning site BamHI (not destroyed); 3′ cloning site EcoRI (not destroyed)
  Sequencing primers: 5′ SP6
Terms and licenses: Academic/Nonprofit Terms; Industry Terms: Not Available to Industry
How to cite: pKH3-human RSK1 was a gift from John Blenis (Addgene plasmid # 13841 ; http://n2t.net/addgene:13841 ; RRID:Addgene_13841)
