>Addgene plasmid #13841 | pKH3-human RSK1 | addgene partial sequence | sequence record 20070 | SP6 5'-ATTTAGGTGACACTATAG-3'
GCACCTCGGTTCTAAGCTTCTGCAGGTCGACTCTAGAATGTACCCATACGATGTTCCAGATTACGCTGGA
TCTTACCCATACGATGTTCCAGATTACGCTGGATCTTACCCATACGATGTTCCAGATTACGCTGGATCCG
AATTCATGCCGCTCGCCCAGCTCAAGGAGCCCTGGCCGCTCATGGAGCTAGTGCCGCTGGACCCGGAGAA
TGGACAGACCTCAGGGGAAGAAGCTGGACTTCAGCCGTCCAAGGATGAGGGCGTCCTCAAGGAGATCTCC
ATCACGCACCACGTCAAGGCTGGCTCTGAGAAGGCTGATCCATCCCATTTCGAGCTCCTCAAGGTTCTGG
GCCAGGGATCCTTTGGCAAAGTCTTCCTGGTGCGGAAAGTCACCCGGCCTGACAGTGGGCACCTGTATGC
TATGAAGGTGCTGAAGAAGGCAACGCTGAAAGTACGTGACCGCGTCCGGACCAAGATGGAGAGAGACATC
CTGGCTGATGTAAATCACCCATTCGTGGTGAAGCTGCACTATGCCTTCCAGACCGAGGGCAAGCTCTATC
TCATTCTGGACTTCCTGCGTGG
